>Addgene plasmid #154655 | pEPYC1CB0199 | addgene full sequence | sequence record 342375 | Addgene NGS Result
TGGCAGGATATATTGTGGTGTAAACAAATTGACGCTTAGACAACTTAATAACACATTGCGGACGTTTTTA
ATGTACTGGGGTGGATGCAGTGGGCCCCACTCTGTGAAGACAATGCCGAATTCGGATCCGGAGATTTTTC
AAATCAGTGCGCAAGACGTGACGTAAGTATCCGAGTCAGTTTTTATTTTTCTACTAATTTGGTCGTTTAT
TTCGGCGTGTAGGACATGGCAACCGGGCCTGAATTTCGCGGGTATTCTGTTTCTATTCCAACTTTTTCTT
GATCCGCAGCCATTAACGACTTTTGAATAGATACGCTGACACGCCAAGCCTCGCTAGTCAAAAGTGTACC
AAACAACGCTTTACAGCAAGAACGGAATGCGCGTGACGCTCGCGGTGACGCCATTTCGCCTTTTCAGAAA
TGGATAAATAGCCTTGCTTCCTATTATATCTTCCCAAATTACCAATACATTACACTAGCATCTGAATTTC
ATAACCAATCTCGATACACCAAATCGAATGGAGGACGCCAAAAACATAAAGAAAGGCCCGGCGCCATTCT
ATCCGCTGGAAGATGGAACCGCTGGAGAGCAACTGCATAAGGCTATGAAGAGATACGCCCTGGTTCCTGG
AACAATTGCTTTTACAGATGCACATATCGAGGTGGACATCACTTACGCTGAGTACTTCGAAATGTCCGTT
CGGTTGGCAGAAGCTATGAAACGATATGGGCTGAATACAAATCACAGAATCGTCGTATGCAGTGAAAACT
CTCTTCAATTCTTTATGCCGGTGTTGGGCGCGTTATTTATCGGAGTTGCAGTTGCGCCCGCGAACGACAT
TTATAATGAACGTGAATTGCTCAACAGTATGGGCATTTCGCAGCCTACCGTGGTGTTCGTTTCCAAAAAG
GGGTTGCAAAAAATTTTGAACGTGCAAAAAAAGCTCCCAATCATCCAAAAAATTATTATCATGGATTCTA
AAACGGATTACCAGGGATTTCAGTCGATGTACACGTTCGTCACATCTCATCTACCTCCCGGTTTTAATGA
ATACGATTTTGTGCCAGAGTCCTTCGATAGGGACAAGACAATTGCACTGATCATGAACTCCTCTGGATCT
ACTGGTCTGCCTAAAGGTGTCGCTCTGCCTCATAGAACTGCCTGCGTGAGATTCTCGCATGCCAGAGATC
CTATTTTTGGCAATCAAATCATTCCGGATACTGCGATTTTAAGTGTTGTTCCATTCCATCACGGTTTTGG
AATGTTTACTACACTCGGATATTTGATATGTGGATTTCGAGTCGTCTTAATGTATAGATTTGAAGAAGAA
CTGTTTCTGAGGAGCCTTCAGGATTACAAGATTCAAAGTGCGCTGCTGGTGCCAACCCTATTCTCCTTCT
TCGCCAAAAGCACTCTGATTGACAAATACGATTTATCTAATTTACACGAAATTGCTTCTGGTGGCGCTCC
CCTCTCTAAGGAAGTCGGGGAAGCGGTTGCCAAGAGGTTCCATCTGCCAGGTATCAGGCAAGGATATGGG
CTCACTGAGACTACATCAGCTATTCTGATTACACCCGAGGGGGATGATAAACCGGGCGCGGTCGGTAAAG
TTGTTCCATTTTTTGAAGCGAAGGTTGTGGATCTGGATACCGGGAAAACGCTGGGCGTTAATCAAAGAGG
CGAACTGTGTGTGAGAGGTCCTATGATTATGTCCGGTTATGTAAACAATCCGGAAGCGACCAACGCCTTG
ATTGACAAGGATGGATGGCTACATTCTGGAGACATAGCTTACTGGGACGAGGACGAACACTTCTTCATCG
TTGACCGCCTGAAGTCTCTGATTAAGTACAAAGGCTATCAGGTGGCTCCCGCTGAATTGGAATCCATCTT
GCTCCAACACCCCAACATCTTCGACGCAGGTGTCGCAGGTCTGCCCGACGATGACGCCGGTGAACTTCCC
GCCGCCGTTGTTGTTTTGGAGCACGGAAAGACGATGACGGAAAAAGAGATCGTGGATTACGTCGCCAGTC
AAGTAACAACCGCGAAAAAGTTGCGCGGAGGAGTTGTGTTTGTGGACGAAGTACCGAAAGGTCTTACCGG
AAAACTCGACGCAAGAAAAATCAGAGAGATCCTCATAAAGGCCAAGAAGGGCGGAAAGATCGCCGTGGGT
TCGGATTATAAGGACCATGACGGAGACTATAAGGACCATGACCTCGACGCTGCAGCAGCGGATTATAAGG
ACGATGACGATAAGTGAGCTTGTCCTGCTTTAATGAGATATGCGAGAAGCCTATGATCGCATGATATTTG
CTTTCAATTCTGTTGTGCACGTTGTAAAAAACCTGAGCATGTGTAGCTCAGATCCTTACCGCCGGTTTCG
GTTCATTCTAATGAATATATCACCCGTTACTATCGTATTTTTATGAATAATATTCTCCGTTCAATTTACT
GATTGTACCCTACTACTTATATGTACAATATTAAAATGAAAACAATATATTGTGCTGAATAGGTTTATAG
CGACATCTATGATAGAGCGCCACAATAACAAACAATTGCGTTTTATTATTACAAATCCAATTTTAAAAAA
AGCGGCAGAACCGGTCAAACCTAAAAGACTGATTACATAAATCTTATTCAAATTTCAAAAGTGCCCCAGG
GGCTAGTATCTACGACACACCGAGCGGCGAACTAATAACGCTCACTGAAGGGAACTCCGGTTCCCCGCCG
GCGCGCATGGGTGAGATTCCTTGAAGTTGAGTATTGGCCGTCCGCTCTACCGAAAGTTACGGGCACCATT
CAACCCGGTCCAGCACGGCGGCCGGGTAACCGACTTGCTGCCCCGAGAATTATGCAGCATTTTTTTGGTG
TATGTGGGCCCCAAATGAAGTGCAGGTCAAACCTTGACAGTGACGACAAATCGTTGGGCGGGTCCAGGGC
GAATTTTGCGACAACATGTCGAGGCTCAGCAGGACCGCTGCAATTGTCTTCTGCACGAAGTGGTTTAAAC
TATCAGTGTTTGACAGGATATATTGGCGGGTAAACCTAAGAGAAAAGAGCGTTTATTAGAATAATCGGAT
ATTTAAAAGGGCGTGAAAAGGTTTATCCGTTCGTCCATTTGTATGTGCATGCCAACCACAGGGTTCCCCA
GATCAGGCGCTGGCTGCTGAACCCCCAGCCGGAACTGACCCCACAAGGCCCTAGCGTTTGCAATGCACCA
GGTCATCATTGACCCAGGCGTGTTCCACCAGGCCGCTGCCTCGCAACTCTTCGCAGGCTTCGCCGACCTG
CTCGCGCCACTTCTTCACGCGGGTGGAATCCGATCCGCACATGAGGCGGAAGGTTTCCAGCTTGAGCGGG
TACGGCTCCCGGTGCGAGCTGAAATAGTCGAACATCCGTCGGGCCGTCGGCGACAGCTTGCGGTACTTCT
CCCATATGAATTTCGTGTAGTGGTCGCCAGCAAACAGCACGACGATTTCCTCGTCGATCAGGACCTGGCA
ACGGGACGTTTTCTTGCCACGGTCCAGGACGCGGAAGCGGTGCAGCAGCGACACCGATTCCAGGTGCCCA
ACGCGGTCGGACGTGAAGCCCATCGCCGTCGCCTGTAGGCGCGACAGGCATTCCTCGGCCTTCGTGTAAT
ACCGGCCATTGATCGACCAGCCCAGGTCCTGGCAAAGCTCGTAGAACGTGAAGGTGATCGGCTCGCCGAT
AGGGGTGCGCTTCGCGTACTCCAACACCTGCTGCCACACCAGTTCGTCATCGTCGGCCCGCAGCTCGACG
CCGGTGTAGGTGATCTTCACGTCCTTGTTGACGTGGAAAATGACCTTGTTTTGCAGCGCCTCGCGCGGGA
TTTTCTTGTTGCGCGTGGTGAACAGGGCAGAGCGGGCCGTGTCGTTTGGCATCGCTCGCATCGTGTCCGG
CCACGGCGCAATATCGAACAAGGAAAGCTGCATTTCCTTGATCTGCTGCTTCGTGTGTTTCAGCAACGCG
GCCTGCTTGGCCTCGCTGACCTGTTTTGCCAGGTCCTCGCCGGCGGTTTTTCGCTTCTTGGTCGTCATAG
TTCCTCGCGTGTCGATGGTCATCGACTTCGCCAAACCTGCCGCCTCCTGTTCAAGACGACGCGAACGCTC
CACGGCGGCCGATGGCGCGGGCAGGGCAGGGGGAGCCAGTTGCACGCTGTCGCGCTCGATCTTGGCCGTA
GCTTGCTGGACCATCGAGCCGACGGACTGGAAGGTTTCGCGGGGCGCACGCATGACGGTGCGGCTTGCGA
TGGTTTCGGCATCCTCGGCGGAAAACCCCGCGTCGATCAGTTCTTGCCTGTATGCCTTCCGGTCAAACGT
CCGATTCATTCACCCTCCTTGCGGGATTGCCCCGACTCACGCCGGGGCAATGTGCCCTTATTCCTGATTT
GACCCGCCTGGTGCCTTGGTGTCCAGATAATCCACCTTATCGGCAATGAAGTCGGTCCCGTAGACCGTCT
GGCCGTCCTTCTCGTACTTGGTATTCCGAATCTTGCCCTGCACGAATACCAGCGACCCCTTGCCCAAATA
CTTGCCGTGGGCCTCGGCCTGAGAGCCAAAACACTTGATGCGGAAGAAGTCGGTGCGCTCCTGCTTGTCG
CCGGCATCGTTGCGCCACATCTAGGATCTGCCAGGAACCGTAAAAAGGCCGCGTTGCTGGCGTTTTTCCA
TAGGCTCCGCCCCCCTGACGAGCATCACAAAAATCGACGCTCAAGTCAGAGGTGGCGAAACCCGACAGGA
CTATAAAGATACCAGGCGTTTCCCCCTGGAAGCTCCCTCGTGCGCTCTCCTGTTCCGACCCTGCCGCTTA
CCGGATACCTGTCCGCCTTTCTCCCTTCGGGAAGCGTGGCGCTTTCTCATAGCTCACGCTGTAGGTATCT
CAGTTCGGTGTAGGTCGTTCGCTCCAAGCTGGGCTGTGTGCACGAACCCCCCGTTCAGCCCGACCGCTGC
GCCTTATCCGGTAACTATCGTCTTGAGTCCAACCCGGTAAGACACGACTTATCGCCACTGGCAGCAGCCA
CTGGTAACAGGATTAGCAGAGCGAGGTATGTAGGCGGTGCTACAGAGTTCTTGAAGTGGTGGCCTAACTA
CGGCTACACTAGAAGAACAGTATTTGGTATCTGCGCTCTGCTGAAGCCAGTTACCTTCGGAAAAAGAGTT
GGTAGCTCTTGATCCGGCAAACAAACCACCGCTGGTAGCGGTGGTTTTTTTGTTTGCAAGCAGCAGATTA
CGCGCAGAAAAAAAGGATCTCAAGAAGATCCTTTGATCTTTTCTACGGGGTCTGACGCTCAGTGGAACGA
AAACTCACGTTAAGGGATTTTGGTCATGAGATTATCAAAAAGGATCTTCACCTAGATCCTTTTAAATTAA
AAATGAAGTTTTAAATCAATCTAAAGTATATATGAGTAAACTTGGTCTGACAGTTACCAATGCTTAATCA
GTGAGGCACCTATCTCAGCGATCTGTCTATTTCGTTCATCCATAGTTGCCTGACTCCCCGTCGTGTAGAT
AACTACGATACGGGAGGGCTTACCATCTGGCCCCAGTGCTGCAATGATACCGCGAGAACCACGCTCACCG
GCTCCAGATTTATCAGCAATAAACCAGCCAGCCGGAAGGGCCGAGCGCAGAAGTGGTCCTGCAACTTTAT
CCGCCTCCATCCAGTCTATTAATTGTTGCCGGGAAGCTAGAGTAAGTAGTTCGCCAGTTAATAGTTTGCG
CAACGTTGTTGCCATTGCTACAGGCATCGTGGTGTCACGCTCGTCGTTTGGTATGGCTTCATTCAGCTCC
GGTTCCCAACGATCAAGGCGAGTTACATGATCCCCCATGTTGTGCAAAAAAGCGGTTAGCTCCTTCGGTC
CTCCGATCGTTGTCAGAAGTAAGTTGGCCGCAGTGTTATCACTCATGGTTATGGCAGCACTGCATAATTC
TCTTACTGTCATGCCATCCGTAAGATGCTTTTCTGTGACTGGTGAGTACTCAACCAAGTCATTCTGAGAA
TAGTGTATGCGGCGACCGAGTTGCTCTTGCCCGGCGTCAATACGGGATAATACCGCGCCACATAGCAGAA
CTTTAAAAGTGCTCATCATTGGAAAACGTTCTTCGGGGCGAAAACTCTCAAGGATCTTACCGCTGTTGAG
ATCCAGTTCGATGTAACCCACTCGTGCACCCAACTGATCTTCAGCATCTTTTACTTTCACCAGCGTTTCT
GGGTGAGCAAAAACAGGAAGGCAAAATGCCGCAAAAAAGGGAATAAGGGCGACACGGAAATGTTGAATAC
TCATACTCTTCCTTTTTCAATATTATTGAAGCATTTATCAAGGTTATTGTCTCATGAGCGGATACATATT
TGAATGTATTTAGAAAAATAAACAAATAGGGGTTCCGCGCACGAATTGGCCAGCGCTGCCATTTTTGGGG
TGAGGCCGTTCGCGGCCGAGGGGCGCAGCCCCTGGGGGGATGGGAGGCCCGCGTTAGCGGGCCGGGAGGG
TTCGAGAAGGGGGGGCACCCCCCTTCGGCGTGCGCGGTCACGCGCACAGGGCGCAGCCCTGGTTAAAAAC
AAGGTTTATAAATATTGGTTTAAAAGCAGGTTAAAAGACAGGTTAGCGGTGGCCGAAAAACGGGCGGAAA
CCCTTGCAAATGCTGGATTTTCTGCCTGTGGACAGCCCCTCAAATGTCAATAGGTGCGCCCCTCATCTGT
CAGCACTCTGCCCCTCAAGTGTCAAGGATCGCGCCCCTCATCTGTCAGTAGTCGCGCCCCTCAAGTGTCA
ATACCGCAGGGCACTTATCCCCAGGCTTGTCCACATCATCTGTGGGAAACTCGCGTAAAATCAGGCGTTT
TCGCCGATTTGCGAGGCTGGCCAGCTCCACGTCGCCGGCCGAAATCGAGCCTGCCCCTCATCTGTCAACG
CCGCGCCGGGTGAGTCGGCCCCTCAAGTGTCAACGTCCGCCCCTCATCTGTCAGTGAGGGCCAAGTTTTC
CGCGAGGTATCCACAACGCCGGCGGCCGCGGTGTCTCGCACACGGCTTCGACGGCGTTTCTGGCGCGTTT
GCAGGGCCATAGACGGCCGCCAGCCCAGCGGCGAGGGCAACCAGCCCGGTGAGCGTCGCAAAGGAGATCC
TGATCTGACTGATGGGCTGCCTGTATCGAGTGGTGATTTTGTGCCGAGCTGCCGGTCGGGGAGCTGTTGG
CTGGCTGG
Features (pLannotate 1.2.2; 11 found; start..end, strand, type, name):
      1..25      +  misc_feature   LB T-DNA repeat: left border repeat from nopaline C58 T-DNA
    136..516     +  promoter       MAS promoter: mannopine synthase promoter (Velten et al., 1984)
    518..2167    +  CDS            luciferase: firefly luciferase; luc+; enhanced luc+ version of the luciferase gene
   2265..2972    +  terminator     OCS terminator: octopine synthase terminator
   3021..3045    +  misc_feature   RB T-DNA repeat: right border repeat from nopaline C58 T-DNA
   3157..3177    -  CDS            TetR (fragment): tetracycline resistance regulatory protein; tetR
   3204..4349    -  CDS            trfA: TRFA_ECOLX - Experimental evidence at protein level: Swiss-Prot protein existence level 1. Also involved in plasmid copy number control, promoting intermolecular coupling of protein bound iterons at oriV, which inhibits replication initiation. From Escherichia coli.
   4685..5273    -  rep_origin     ori: high-copy-number ColE1/pMB1/pBR322/pUC origin of replication
   5444..6304    -  CDS            AmpR: β-lactamase; bla; confers resistance to ampicillin, carbenicillin, and related antibiotics
   6305..6409    -  promoter       AmpR promoter: bla
   6496..7127    -  rep_origin     oriV: incP origin of replication
