[The description below was written by a language model from this plasmid's Addgene catalogue record and pLannotate feature annotations shown in this document.]
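Description:
pEPYC1CB0199 is a MoClo (Golden Gate modular cloning) Level 1 construct built in the pICH47742 acceptor backbone, carrying a single assembled plant transcription unit for firefly luciferase. The 7.2 kb plasmid is a binary-type vector. The cassette lies between nopaline-type left and right T-DNA border repeats, so it can be transferred into plant cells by Agrobacterium. The backbone combines a high-copy ColE1/pUC origin for propagation in E. coli with the broad-host-range incP oriV and its trfA replication initiator, which support maintenance in Agrobacterium. Selection in bacteria is by ampicillin/carbenicillin resistance from β-lactamase under its own promoter. A short TetR fragment is also annotated in the backbone and appears to be a non-functional remnant.

The insert, described as MAS::TMV::LucF::Flag::ocsT, places the mannopine synthase (MAS) promoter upstream of the enhanced luc+ firefly luciferase coding sequence, followed by the octopine synthase terminator. According to the insert name, a tobacco mosaic virus 5′ leader (commonly used as a translational enhancer) and a FLAG epitope tag on the luciferase are also present, although the automated feature table does not annotate either element separately. The parts were joined by BsaI-based assembly, and those sites were destroyed in the process, as is normal for Level 1 MoClo products.

The record gives the purpose simply as a luciferase reporter, from work on the rational design of minimal synthetic plant promoters. It does not state whether this MAS-driven cassette served as a reference, a normaliser or a test construct in those assays. As a Level 1 module, it could in principle be used directly for plant expression or combined with other units in higher-level assemblies.
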