Addgene plasmid #154655: pEPYC1CB0199
Purpose: MoClo Level 1 luciferase reporter
Depositing lab: Nicola Patron. Depositing organization: Earlham Institute. Publication: Rational design of minimal synthetic promoters for plants. Cai YM, Kallam K, Tidd H, Gendarini G, Salzman A, Patron NJ. Nucleic Acids Res. 2020 Aug 28. pii: 5897334. doi: 10.1093/nar/gkaa682. PubMed 32856047.
Backbone
  Vector backbone: pICH47742
  Vector type: Synthetic Biology
Growth in bacteria
  Bacterial resistance: Ampicillin, 100 μg/mL
  Growth temperature: 37°C
  Growth strain: NEB Stable
  Copy number: High Copy
Gene/Insert
  Gene/Insert name: MAS Firefly luciferase expression cassette [MAS::TMV::LucF::Flag::ocsT]
  Species: Synthetic
  Cloning method: Restriction Enzyme; 5′ cloning site BsaI (destroyed during cloning); 3′ cloning site BsaI (destroyed during cloning)
Terms and licenses: Academic/Nonprofit Terms; Industry Terms: Not Available to Industry
Depositor comments: Please visit https://www.biorxiv.org/content/10.1101/2020.05.14.095406v1 for bioRxiv preprint.
How to cite: pEPYC1CB0199 was a gift from Nicola Patron (Addgene plasmid # 154655 ; http://n2t.net/addgene:154655 ; RRID:Addgene_154655)
